>Addgene plasmid #124266 | NLS-mRFP-V1 | addgene full sequence | sequence record 243726 | Addgene NGS Result
GCGAGCAAAATTTAAGCTACAACAAGGCAAGGCTTGACCGACAATTGCATGAAGAATCTGCTTAGGGTTA
GGCGTTTTGCGCTGCTTCGCGATGTACGGGCCAGATATACGCGTTGACATTGATTATTGACTAGTTATTA
ATAGTAATCAATTATGGGGTCATTAGTTCATAGCCCATATATGGAGTTCCGCGTTACATAACTTACGGTA
AATGGCCCGCCTGGCTGACCGCCCAACGACCCCCGCCCATTGACGTCAATAATGACGTATGTTCCCATAG
TAACGCCAATAGGGACTTTCCATTGACGTCAATGGGTGGAGTATTTACGGTAAACTGCCCACTTGGCAGT
ACATCAAGTGTATCATATGCCAAGTACGCCCCCTATTGACGTCAATGACGGTAAATGGCCCGCCTGGCAT
TATGCCCAGTACATGACCTTATGGGACTTTCCTACTTGGCAGTACATCTACGTATTAGTCATCGCTATTA
CCATGGTGATGCGGTTTTGGCAGTACATCAATGGGCGTGGATAGCGGTTTGACTCACGGGGATTTCCAAG
TCTCCACCCCATTGACGTCAATGGGAGTTTGTTTTGGCACCAAAATCAACGGGACTTTCCAAAATGTCGT
AACAACTCCGCCCCATTGACGCAAATGGGCGGTAGGCGTGTACGGTGGGAGGTCTATATAAGCAGAGCTC
TCTGGCTAACTAGAGAACCCACTGCTTACTGGCTTATCGAAATTAATACGACTCACTATAGGGAGACCCA
AGCTTGGTACCGAGCTCGGATCCACTAGTAACGGCCGCCAGTGTGCTGGAATTCCTGCAGGCCTCGAGAT
GCCCAAGAAGAAGAGGAAGGTGATGGCCATGGCCTCCTCCGAGGACGTCATCAAGGAGTTCATGCGCTTC
AAGGTGCGCATGGAGGGCTCCGTGAACGGCCACGAGTTCGAGATCGAGGGCGAGGGCGAGGGCCGCCCCT
ACGAGGGCACCCAGACCGCCAAGCTGAAGGTGACCAAGGGCGGCCCCCTGCCCTTCGCCTGGGACATCCT
GTCCCCTCAGTTCCAGTACGGCTCCAAGGCCTACGTGAAGCACCCCGCCGACATCCCCGACTACTTGAAG
CTGTCCTTCCCCGAGGGCTTCAAGTGGGAGCGCGTGATGAACTTCGAGGACGGCGGCGTGGTGACCGTGA
CCCAGGACTCCTCCCTGCAGGACGGCGAGTTCATCTACAAGGTGAAGCTGCGCGGCACCAACTTCCCCTC
CGACGGCCCCGTAATTCAGAAGAAGACGATGGGCTGGGAGGCCTCCACCGAGCGGATGTACCCCGAGGAC
GGCGCCCTGAAGGGCGAGATCAAGATGAGGCTGAAGCTGAAGGACGGCGGCCACTACGACGCCGAGGTCA
AGACCACCTACATGGCCAAGAAGCCCGTGCAGCTGCCCGGCGCCTACAAGACCGACATCAAGCTGGACAT
CACCTCCCACAACGAGGACTACACCATCGTGGAACAGTACGAGCGCGCCGAGGGCCGCCACTCCACCGGC
GCCTCTAGAGGATCCGGTGGCGGTGGCTCTGGAGGTGGTGGGTCCTCCGGAGTGAGCAAGGGCGAGGAGC
TGTTCACCGGGGTGGTGCCCATCCTGGTCGAGCTGGACGGCGACGTAAACGGCCACAAGTTCAGCGTGTC
CGGCGAGGGCGAGGGCGATGCCACCTACGGCAAGCTGACCCTGAAGCTGATCTGCACCACCGGCAAGCTG
CCCGTGCCCTGGCCCACCCTCGTGACCACCCTGGGCTACGGCCTGCAGTGCTTCGCCCGCTACCCCGACC
ACATGAAGCAGCACGACTTCTTCAAGTCCGCCATGCCCGAAGGCTACGTCCAGGAGCGCACCATCTTCTT
CAAGGACGACGGCAACTACAAGACCCGCGCCGAGGTGAAGTTCGAGGGCGACACCCTGGTGAACCGCATC
GAGCTGAAGGGCATCGACTTCAAGGAGGACGGCAACATCCTGGGGCACAAGCTGGAGTACAACTACAACA
GCCACAACGTCTATATCACCGCCGACAAGCAGTAAGCGGCCGCGTCGAGCATGCATCTAGAGGGCCCTAT
TCTATAGTGTCACCTAAATGCTAGAGCTCGCTGATCAGCCTCGACTGTGCCTTCTAGTTGCCAGCCATCT
GTTGTTTGCCCCTCCCCCGTGCCTTCCTTGACCCTGGAAGGTGCCACTCCCACTGTCCTTTCCTAATAAA
ATGAGGAAATTGCATCGCATTGTCTGAGTAGGTGTCATTCTATTCTGGGGGGTGGGGTGGGGCAGGACAG
CAAGGGGGAGGATTGGGAAGACAATAGCAGGCATGCTGGGGATGCGGTGGGCTCTATGGCTTCTGAGGCG
GAAAGAACCAGCTGGGGCTCTAGGGGGTATCCCC
[124 nt withheld, positions 2415-2538]
C
[91 nt withheld, positions 2540-2630]
A
[49 nt withheld, positions 2632-2680]
CCTTTGACGTTGGAGTCCACGTTCTTT
[37 nt withheld, positions 2708-2744]
ACCCTATCTCGGTCTATTCTTTTGATTTATAAGGGATTTTGCCGATTTCGGCCTATTGGTTAAAAAATGA
GCTGATTTAACAAAAATTTAACGCGAATTAATTCTGTGGAATGTGTGTCAGTTAGGGTGTGGAAAGTCCC
CAGGCTCCCCAGCAGGCAGAAGTATGCAAAGCATGCATCTCAATTAGTCAGCAACCAGGTGTGGAAAGTC
CCCAGGCTCCCCAGCAGGCAGAAGTATGCAAAGCATGCATCTCAATTAGTCAGCAACCATAGTCCCGCCC
CTAACTCCGCCCATCCCGCCCCTAACTCCGCCCAGTTCCGCCCATTCTCCGCCCCATGGCTGACTAATTT
TTTTTATTTATGCAGAGGCCGAGGCCGCCTCTGCCTCTGAGCTATTCCAGAAGTAGTGAGGAGGCTTTTT
TGGAGGCCTAGGCTTTTGCAAAAAGCTCCCGGGAGCTTGTATATCCATTTTCGGATCTGATCAAGAGACA
GGATGAGGATCGTTTCGCATGATTGAACAAGATGGATTGCACGCAGGTTCTCCGGCCGCTTGGGTGGAGA
GGCTATTCGGCTATGACTGGGCACAACAGACAATCGGCTGCTCTGATGCCGCCGTGTTCCGGCTGTCAGC
GCAGGGGCGCCCGGTTCTTTTTGTCAAGACCGACCTGTCCGGTGCCCTGAATGAACTGCAGGACGAGGCA
GCGCGGCTATCGTGGCTGGCCACGACGGGCGTTCCTTGCGCAGCTGTGCTCGACGTTGTCACTGAAGCGG
GAAGGGACTGGCTGCTATTGGGCGAAGTGCCGGGGCAGGATCTCCTGTCATCTCACCTTGCTCCTGCCGA
GAAAGTATCCATCATGGCTGATGCAATGCGGCGGCTGCATACGCTTGATCCGGCTACCTGCCCATTCGAC
CACCAAGCGAAACATCGCATCGAGCGAGCACGTACTCGGATGGAAGCCGGTCTTGTCGATCAGGATGATC
TGGACGAAGAGCATCAGGGGCTCGCGCCAGCCGAACTGTTCGCCAGGCTCAAGGCGCGCATGCCCGACGG
CGAGGATCTCGTCGTGACCCATGGCGATGCCTGCTTGCCGAATATCATGGTGGAAAATGGCCGCTTTTCT
GGATTCATCGACTGTGGCCGGCTGGGTGTGGCGGACCGCTATCAGGACATAGCGTTGGCTACCCGTGATA
TTGCTGAAGAGCTTGGCGGCGAATGGGCTGACCGCTTCCTCGTGCTTTACGGTATCGCCGCTCCCGATTC
GCAGCGCATCGCCTTCTATCGCCTTCTTGACGAGTTCTTCTGAGCGGGACTCTGGGGTTCGAAATGACCG
ACCAAGCGACGCCCAACCTGCCATCACGAGATTTCGATTCCACCGCCGCCTTCTATGAAAGGTTGGGCTT
CGGAATCGTTTTCCGGGACGCCGGCTGGATGATCCTCCAGCGCGGGGATCTCATGCTGGAGTTCTTCGCC
CACCCCAACTTGTTTATTGCAGCTTATAATGGTTACAAATAAAGCAATAGCATCACAAATTTCACAAATA
AAGCATTTTTTTCACTGCATTCTAGTTGTGGTTTGTCCAAACTCATCAATGTATCTTATCATGTCTGTAT
ACCGTCGACCTCTAGCTAGAGCTTGGCGTAATCATGGTCATAGCTGTTTCCTGTGTGAAATTGTTATCCG
CTCACAATTCCACACAACATACGAGCCGGAAGCATAAAGTGTAAAGCCTGGGGTGCCTAATGAGTGAGCT
AACTCACATTAATTGCGTTGCGCTCACTGCCCGCTTTCCAGTCGGGAAACCTGTCGTGCCAGCTGCATTA
ATGAATCGGCCAACGCGCGGGGAGAGGCGGTTTGCGTATTGGGCGCTCTTCCGCTTCCTCGCTCACTGAC
TCGCTGCGCTCGGTCGTTCGGCTGCGGCGAGCGGTATCAGCTCACTCAAAGGCGGTAATACGGTTATCCA
CAGAATCAGGGGATAACGCAGGAAAGAACATGTGAGCAAAAGGCCAGCAAAAGGCCAGGAACCGTAAAAA
GGCCGCGTTGCTGGCGTTTTTCCATAGGCTCCGCCCCCCTGACGAGCATCACAAAAATCGACGCTCAAGT
CAGAGGTGGCGAAACCCGACAGGACTATAAAGATACCAGGCGTTTCCCCCTGGAAGCTCCCTCGTGCGCT
CTCCTGTTCCGACCCTGCCGCTTACCGGATACCTGTCCGCCTTTCTCCCTTCGGGAAGCGTGGCGCTTTC
TCATAGCTCACGCTGTAGGTATCTCAGTTCGGTGTAGGTCGTTCGCTCCAAGCTGGGCTGTGTGCACGAA
CCCCCCGTTCAGCCCGACCGCTGCGCCTTATCCGGTAACTATCGTCTTGAGTCCAACCCGGTAAGACACG
ACTTATCGCCACTGGCAGCAGCCACTGGTAACAGGATTAGCAGAGCGAGGTATGTAGGCGGTGCTACAGA
GTTCTTGAAGTGGTGGCCTAACTACGGCTACACTAGAAGAACAGTATTTGGTATCTGCGCTCTGCTGAAG
CCAGTTACCTTCGGAAAAAGAGTTGGTAGCTCTTGATCCGGCAAACAAACCACCGCTGGTAGCGGTGGTT
TTTTTGTTTGCAAGCAGCAGATTACGCGCAGAAAAAAAGGATCTCAAGAAGATCCTTTGATCTTTTCTAC
GGGGTCTGACGCTCAGTGGAACGAAAACTCACGTTAAGGGATTTTGGTCATGAGATTATCAAAAAGGATC
TTCACCTAGATCCTTTTAAATTAAAAATGAAGTTTTAAATCAATCTAAAGTATATATGAGTAAACTTGGT
CTGACAGTTACCAATGCTTAATCAGTGAGGCACCTATCTCAGCGATCTGTCTATTTCGTTCATCCATAGT
TGCCTGACTCCCCGTCGTGTAGATAACTACGATACGGGAGGGCTTACCATCTGGCCCCAGTGCTGCAATG
ATACCGCGAGACCCACGCTCACCGGCTCCAGATTTATCAGCAATAAACCAGCCAGCCGGAAGGGCCGAGC
GCAGAAGTGGTCCTGCAACTTTATCCGCCTCCATCCAGTCTATTAATTGTTGCCGGGAAGCTAGAGTAAG
TAGTTCGCCAGTTAATAGTTTGCGCAACGTTGTTGCCATTGCTACAGGCATCGTGGTGTCACGCTCGTCG
TTTGGTATGGCTTCATTCAGCTCCGGTTCCCAACGATCAAGGCGAGTTACATGATCCCCCATGTTGTGCA
AAAAAGCGGTTAGCTCCTTCGGTCCTCCGATCGTTGTCAGAAGTAAGTTGGCCGCAGTGTTATCACTCAT
GGTTATGGCAGCACTGCATAATTCTCTTACTGTCATGCCATCCGTAAGATGCTTTTCTGTGACTGGTGAG
TACTCAACCAAGTCATTCTGAGAATAGTGTATGCGGCGACCGAGTTGCTCTTGCCCGGCGTCAATACGGG
ATAATACCGCGCCACATAGCAGAACTTTAAAAGTGCTCATCATTGGAAAACGTTCTTCGGGGCGAAAACT
CTCAAGGATCTTACCGCTGTTGAGATCCAGTTCGATGTAACCCACTCGTGCACCCAACTGATCTTCAGCA
TCTTTTACTTTCACCAGCGTTTCTGGGTGAGCAAAAACAGGAAGGCAAAATGCCGCAAAAAAGGGAATAA
GGGCGACACGGAAATGTTGAATACTCATACTCTTCCTTTTTCAATATTATTGAAGCATTTATCAGGGTTA
TTGTCTCATGAGCGGATACATATTTGAATGTATTTAGAAAAATAAACAAATAGGGGTTCCGCGCACATTT
CCCCGAAAAGTGCCACCTGACGTCGACGGATCGGGAGATCTCCCGATCCCCTATGGTGCACTCTCAGTAC
AATCTGCTCTGATGCCGCATAGTTAAGCCAGTATCTGCTCCCTGCTTGTGTGTTGGAGGTCGCTGAGTAG
TGC
Features (pLannotate 1.2.2; 22 found; start..end, strand, type, name):
    192..495     +  enhancer       CMV enhancer: human cytomegalovirus immediate early enhancer
    496..699     +  promoter       CMV promoter: human cytomegalovirus (CMV) immediate early promoter
    695..728     +  LTR            5' LTR (truncated) (fragment): truncated 5' long terminal repeat (LTR) from HIV-1
    744..762     +  promoter       T7 promoter: promoter for bacteriophage T7 RNA polymerase
    869..1543    +  CDS            mRFP1: mRFP1 is a basic (constitutively fluorescent) red fluorescent protein published in 2002, derived from Discosoma sp.. It is reported to be a somewhat slowly-maturing monomer with low acid sensitivity.
   1592..2053    +  CDS            VN155(I152L): improved N-terminal fragment of mVenus for use in bimolecular fluorescence complementation (BiFC) (Kodama and Hu, 2010)
   2101..2119    -  promoter       SP6 promoter: promoter for bacteriophage SP6 RNA polymerase
   2145..2369    +  polyA_signal   bGH poly(A) signal: bovine growth hormone polyadenylation signal
   2373..2394    +  promoter       SV40 promoter (fragment): SV40 enhancer and early promoter
   2415..2843    +  rep_origin     f1 ori (sequence partly withheld): f1 bacteriophage origin of replication; arrow indicates direction of (+) strand synthesis
   2857..3186    +  promoter       SV40 promoter: SV40 enhancer and early promoter
   3253..4044    +  CDS            neo: KKA2_KLEPN - Also known as kan, nptII. Experimental evidence at protein level: Swiss-Prot protein existence level 1. Resistance to kanamycin, neomycin, paromomycin, ribostamycin, butirosin and gentamicin B. From Klebsiella pneumoniae.
   4068..4226    +  CDS            ble (fragment): BLE_KLEPN - Experimental evidence at protein level: Swiss-Prot protein existence level 1. Binding protein with a strong affinity to the bleomycin family of antibiotics. Binds to CL990; an antimitotic-antibiotic compound. From Klebsiella pneumoniae.
   4221..4342    +  polyA_signal   SV40 poly(A) signal: SV40 polyadenylation signal
   4415..4431    -  protein_bind   lac operator: The lac repressor binds to the lac operator to inhibit transcription in E. coli. This inhibition can be relieved by adding lactose or isopropyl-β-D-thiogalactopyranoside (IPTG). lac repressor encoded by lacI
   4439..4469    -  promoter       lac promoter: promoter for the E. coli lac operon
   4484..4505    -  protein_bind   CAP binding site: CAP binding activates transcription in the presence of cAMP. E. coli catabolite activator protein
   4518..4610    -  CDS            lacI (fragment): lac repressor; lacI; The lac repressor binds to the lac operator to inhibit transcription in E. coli. This inhibition can be relieved by adding lactose or isopropyl-β-D-thiogalactopyranoside (IPTG).
   4793..5381    -  rep_origin     ori: high-copy-number ColE1/pMB1/pBR322/pUC origin of replication
   5552..6412    -  CDS            AmpR: β-lactamase; bla; confers resistance to ampicillin, carbenicillin, and related antibiotics
   6413..6517    -  promoter       AmpR promoter: bla
   6576..6628    -  misc_feature   bom (fragment): basis of mobility region from pBR322
