[The description below was written by a language model from this plasmid's Addgene catalogue record and pLannotate feature annotations shown in this document.]
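Description:
NLS-mRFP-V1 is a mammalian expression plasmid built on the pCDNA3 backbone (6,667 nt in the sequenced record) that encodes a nuclear-targeted red fluorescent protein fused to one half of split Venus. It is propagated in E. coli through a high-copy ColE1/pUC-type origin and selected with ampicillin via the β-lactamase gene. An f1 origin is also present. For selection in mammalian cells, the backbone carries a neomycin/kanamycin phosphotransferase gene driven by the SV40 enhancer/early promoter and terminated by an SV40 poly(A) signal. The annotation also flags short fragments of ble, lacI, an HIV-1 LTR and the pBR322 bom region, along with lac promoter/operator elements. These appear to be backbone remnants rather than functional parts.

The expression cassette uses the human CMV immediate-early enhancer and promoter, followed by the mRFP1 coding sequence, then the VN155(I152L) fragment, an improved N-terminal portion of mVenus designed for bimolecular fluorescence complementation, and finally the bovine growth hormone poly(A) signal. The catalogue entry lists a nuclear localisation signal at the N terminus of mRFP. It is not annotated separately in the feature table, though there is unannotated sequence upstream of the mRFP1 reading frame where it may lie. T7 and SP6 promoters flank the insert, as is usual for this backbone. The insert was assembled by Gibson cloning.

The fusion protein should accumulate in the nucleus, where its red fluorescence reports expression and localisation. The Venus fragment is not fluorescent by itself and yields a yellow signal only when brought close to a partner carrying the complementary Venus half. The construct therefore serves as a nuclear reporter or partner in split-Venus complementation assays. The record does not describe specific experiments.
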