Addgene plasmid #124266: NLS-mRFP-V1
Purpose: Nuclear localised mRFP reporter construct with one half of split Venus
Depositing lab: Eric Schirmer.
Backbone
  Vector backbone: pCDNA3
  Vector type: Mammalian Expression
Growth in bacteria
  Bacterial resistance: Ampicillin, 100 μg/mL
  Growth temperature: 37°C
  Growth strain: DH5alpha
  Copy number: High Copy
Gene/Insert
  Gene/Insert name: mRFP
  Tag / fusion protein: NLS (N terminal on insert); Venus1 (C terminal on insert)
  Cloning method: Gibson Cloning
Resource information
  A portion of this plasmid was derived from a plasmid made by: mRFP was a gift from Anne Straub in 2005. Split Venus plasmids (V1/V2) were a gift from Patrick Heun 2018 (WCCB, Edinburgh)
Terms and licenses: Academic/Nonprofit Terms; Industry Terms: Not Available to Industry
How to cite: NLS-mRFP-V1 was a gift from Eric Schirmer (Addgene plasmid # 124266 ; http://n2t.net/addgene:124266 ; RRID:Addgene_124266)
